Addgene plasmid #45392: pBEST-p15A-PLtetO1-deGFP-T500
Depositing lab: Vincent Noireaux. Depositing organization: University of Minnesota. Publication: Efficient cell-free expression with the endogenous E. Coli RNA polymerase and sigma factor 70. Shin J, Noireaux V. J Biol Eng. 2010 Jun 24;4:8. 10.1186/1754-1611-4-8 PubMed 20576148.
Backbone
  Vector backbone: pBEST-Luc
  Backbone manufacturer: Promega
  Backbone size w/o insert (bp): 4486
  Total vector size (bp): 4486
  Vector type: Bacterial Expression
Growth in bacteria
  Bacterial resistance: Ampicillin, 100 μg/mL
  Growth temperature: 37°C
  Growth strain: JM109
  Copy number: Low Copy
Gene/Insert
  Gene/Insert name: deGFP (alt name: deGFP)
  Species: e. coli
  Insert size (bp): 673
  Promoter: PL-tetO1
  Cloning method: Restriction Enzyme; 5′ cloning site sphI (not destroyed); 3′ cloning site NheI (not destroyed)
  Sequencing primers: 5′ -; 3′ -
Terms and licenses: Academic/Nonprofit Terms; Industry Terms: Not Available to Industry
How to cite: pBEST-p15A-PLtetO1-deGFP-T500 was a gift from Vincent Noireaux (Addgene plasmid # 45392 ; http://n2t.net/addgene:45392 ; RRID:Addgene_45392)
