[The description below was written by a language model from this plasmid's Addgene catalogue record and pLannotate feature annotations shown in this document.]
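Description:
pBEST-p15A-PLtetO1-deGFP-T500 is a bacterial expression plasmid derived from the Promega pBEST-Luc backbone, in which the replication origin has been exchanged for p15A. That origin gives low-to-medium copy number and is compatible with ColE1-type plasmids, so the construct can coexist with a second plasmid in the same E. coli cell. Selection is by ampicillin through a β-lactamase gene driven by its native bla promoter. The annotation also picks up short remnants that appear to be cloning leftovers rather than functional parts: fragments of a tetracycline resistance gene, an RSF origin, the pBR322 bom region and a piece of the phage lambda O gene lying just upstream of the promoter.

The payload is a single reporter cassette. The PLtetO-1 promoter, a modified lambda PL promoter carrying tet operator sites, is recognised by the E. coli RNA polymerase with sigma factor 70 and can be repressed by TetR when that repressor is supplied. Because the plasmid is circular, the promoter annotated at the end of the sequence reads directly into the strong ribosome binding site from bacteriophage T7 gene 10, followed by the deGFP coding sequence, an EGFP-derived green fluorescent protein (Aequorea victoria origin according to the annotation, although the catalogue lists the species as E. coli). The name indicates a T500 transcription terminator after the reporter, but this is not annotated in the feature table.

The catalogue gives a total size of 4486 bp, apparently carried over from the parent backbone, whereas the deposited full sequence is 3293 nt. The associated publication concerns cell-free expression with the endogenous E. coli transcription machinery, consistent with use as a repressible fluorescent reporter in such systems.
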