Features (pLannotate 1.2.2; 10 found; start..end, strand, type, name):
      7..29      +  RBS            RBS: efficient ribosome binding site from bacteriophage T7 gene 10 (Olins and Rangwala, 1989)
     39..710     +  CDS            (3-F)Tyr-EGFP: (3-F)Tyr-EGFP is a basic (constitutively fluorescent) green fluorescent protein published in 2004, derived from Aequorea victoria.
    750..874     +  CDS            TcR (fragment): tetracycline efflux protein; tet; confers resistance to tetracycline
   1000..1544    +  rep_origin     p15A ori: Plasmids containing the medium-copy-number p15A origin of replication can be propagated in E. coli cells that contain a second plasmid with the ColE1 origin.
   1632..1687    +  rep_origin     RSF ori (fragment): Plasmids containing the RSF 1030 origin of replication can be propagated in E. coli cells that contain additional plasmids with compatible origins.
   1786..1807    -  misc_feature   bom (fragment): basis of mobility region from pBR322
   1911..2771    -  CDS            AmpR: β-lactamase; bla; confers resistance to ampicillin, carbenicillin, and related antibiotics
   2772..2876    -  promoter       AmpR promoter: bla
   2978..3232    +  CDS            O (fragment): VRPO_LAMBD - Protein inferred from homology: Swiss-Prot protein existence level 3. Necessary for the bidirectional replication of DNA. It interacts with the ori (origin of replication) region of the genome during the initiation of replication. From Escherichia phage lambda (Bacteriophage lambda).
   3233..3287    +  promoter       PLtetO-1 promoter (fragment): modified phage lambda PL promoter with tet operator sites (Lutz and Bujard, 1997)
>Addgene plasmid #45392 | pBEST-p15A-PLtetO1-deGFP-T500 | depositor full sequence | sequence record 63377 | pBEST-p15A-PLtetO1-deGFP-T500 sequence 3293 bps
AATAATTTTGTTTAACTTTAAGAAGGAGATATACCATGGAGCTTTTCACTGGCGTTGTTCCCATCCTGGT
CGAGCTGGACGGCGACGTAAACGGCCACAAGTTCAGCGTGTCCGGCGAGGGCGAGGGCGATGCCACCTAC
GGCAAGCTGACCCTGAAGTTCATCTGCACCACCGGCAAGCTGCCCGTGCCCTGGCCCACCCTCGTGACCA
CCCTGACCTACGGCGTGCAGTGCTTCAGCCGCTACCCCGACCACATGAAGCAGCACGACTTCTTCAAGTC
CGCCATGCCCGAAGGCTACGTCCAGGAGCGCACCATCTTCTTCAAGGACGACGGCAACTACAAGACCCGC
GCCGAGGTGAAGTTCGAGGGCGACACCCTGGTGAACCGCATCGAGCTGAAGGGCATCGACTTCAAGGAGG
ACGGCAACATCCTGGGGCACAAGCTGGAGTACAACTACAACAGCCACAACGTCTATATCATGGCCGACAA
GCAGAAGAACGGCATCAAGGTGAACTTCAAGATCCGCCACAACATCGAGGACGGCAGCGTGCAGCTCGCC
GACCACTACCAGCAGAACACCCCCATCGGCGACGGCCCCGTGCTGCTGCCCGACAACCACTACCTGAGCA
CCCAGTCCGCCCTGAGCAAAGACCCCAACGAGAAGCGCGATCACATGGTCCTGCTGGAGTTCGTGACCGC
CGCCGGGATCTAACTCGAGCAAAGCCCGCCGAAAGGCGGGCTTTTCTGTGTCGACCGATGCCCTTGAGAG
CCTTCAACCCAGTCAGCTCCTTCCGGTGGGCGCGGGGCATGACTATCGTCGCCGCACTTATGACTGTCTT
CTTTATCATGCAACTCGTAGGACAGGTGCCGGCATGATAAGCTGTCAAACATGAGAATTACAACTTATAT
CGTATGGGGCTGACTTCAGGTGCTACATTTGAAGAGATAAATTGCACTGAAATCTAGAAATATTTTATCT
GATTAATAAGATGATCTTCTTGAGATCGTTTTGGTCTGCGCGTAATCTCTTGCTCTGAAAACGAAAAAAC
CGCCTTGCAGGGCGGTTTTTCGAAGGTTCTCTGAGCTACCAACTCTTTGAACCGAGGTAACTGGCTTGGA
GGAGCGCAGTCACCAAAACTTGTCCTTTCAGTTTAGCCTTAACCGGCGCATGACTTCAAGACTAACTCCT
CTAAATCAATTACCAGTGGCTGCTGCCAGTGGTGCTTTTGCATGTCTTTCCGGGTTGGACTCAAGACGAT
AGTTACCGGATAAGGCGCAGCGGTCGGACTGAACGGGGGGTTCGTGCATACAGTCCAGCTTGGAGCGAAC
TGCCTACCCGGAACTGAGTGTCAGGCGTGGAATGAGACAAACGCGGCCATAACAGCGGAATGACACCGGT
AAACCGAAAGGCAGGAACAGGAGAGCGCACGAGGGAGCCGCCAGGGGAAACGCCTGGTATCTTTATAGTC
CTGTCGGGTTTCGCCACCACTGATTTGAGCGTCAGATTTCGTGATGCTTGTCAGGGGGGCGGAGCCTATG
GAAAAACGGCTTTGCCGCGGCCCTCTCACTTCCCTGTTAAGTATCTTCCTGGCATCTTCCAGGAAATCTC
CGCCCCGTTCGTAAGCCATTTCCGCTCGCCGCAGTCGAACGACCGAGCGTAGCGAGTCAGTGAGCGAGGA
AGCGGAATATATCCTGTATCACATATTCTGCTGACGCACCGGTGCAGCCTTTTTTCTCCTGCCACATGAA
GCACTTCACTGACACCCTCATCAGTGCCAACATAGTAAGCCAGTATACACTCCGCTAGGGTCATGAGATT
ATCAAAAAGGATCTTCACCTAGATCCTTTTAAATTAAAAATGAAGTTTTAAATCAATCTAAAGTATATAT
GAGTAAACTTGGTCTGACAGTTACCAATGCTTAATCAGTGAGGCACCTATCTCAGCGATCTGTCTATTTC
GTTCATCCATAGTTGCCTGACTCCCCGTCGTGTAGATAACTACGATACGGGAGGGCTTACCATCTGGCCC
CAGTGCTGCAATGATACCGCGAGACCCACGCTCACCGGCTCCAGATTTATCAGCAATAAACCAGCCAGCC
GGAAGGGCCGAGCGCAGAAGTGGTCCTGCAACTTTATCCGCCTCCATCCAGTCTATTAATTGTTGCCGGG
AAGCTAGAGTAAGTAGTTCGCCAGTTAATAGTTTGCGCAACGTTGTTGCCATTGCTACAGGCATCGTGGT
GTCACGCTCGTCGTTTGGTATGGCTTCATTCAGCTCCGGTTCCCAACGATCAAGGCGAGTTACATGATCC
CCCATGTTGTGCAAAAAAGCGGTTAGCTCCTTCGGTCCTCCGATCGTTGTCAGAAGTAAGTTGGCCGCAG
TGTTATCACTCATGGTTATGGCAGCACTGCATAATTCTCTTACTGTCATGCCATCCGTAAGATGCTTTTC
TGTGACTGGTGAGTACTCAACCAAGTCATTCTGAGAATAGTGTATGCGGCGACCGAGTTGCTCTTGCCCG
GCGTCAATACGGGATAATACCGCGCCACATAGCAGAACTTTAAAAGTGCTCATCATTGGAAAACGTTCTT
CGGGGCGAAAACTCTCAAGGATCTTACCGCTGTTGAGATCCAGTTCGATGTAACCCACTCGTGCACCCAA
CTGATCTTCAGCATCTTTTACTTTCACCAGCGTTTCTGGGTGAGCAAAAACAGGAAGGCAAAATGCCGCA
AAAAAGGGAATAAGGGCGACACGGAAATGTTGAATACTCATACTCTTCCTTTTTCAATATTATTGAAGCA
TTTATCAGGGTTATTGTCTCATGAGCGGATACATATTTGAATGTATTTAGAAAAATAAACAAATAGGGGT
TCCGCGCACATTTCCCCGAAAAGTGCCACCTGACGTCTAAGAAACCATTATTATCATGACATTAACCTAT
AAAAATAGGCGTATCACGAGGCCCTTTCGTCTTCAAGAATTCTGGCGAATCCTCTGACCAGCCAGAAAAC
GACCTTTCTGTGGTGAAACCGGATGCTGCAATTCAGAGCGGCAGCAAGTGGGGGACAGCAGAAGACCTGA
CCGCCGCAGAGTGGATGTTTGACATGGTGAAGACTATCGCACCATCAGCCAGAAAACCGAATTTTGCTGG
GTGGGCTAACGATATCCGCCTGATGCGTGAACGTGACGGACGTAACCACCGCGACATGTGTGTGCTGTTC
CGCTGGGCATGCTCCCTATCAGTGATAGAGATTGACATCCCTATCAGTGATAGAGATACTGAGCACAGCT
AGC
