>Addgene plasmid #45392 | pBEST-p15A-PLtetO1-deGFP-T500 | addgene partial sequence | sequence record 65248 | EGFP_N_primer
AAAGCTCCATGGTATATCTCCTTCTTAAAGTTAAACAAAATTATTGCTAGCTGTGCTCAGTATCTCTATC
ACTGATAGGGATGTCAATCTCTATCACTGATAGGGAGCATGCCCAGCGGAACAGCACACACATGTCGCGG
TGGTTACGTCCGTCACGTTCACGCATCAGGCGGATATCGTTAGCCCACCCAGCAAAATTCGGTTTTCTGG
CTGATGGTGCGATAGTCTTCACCATGTCAAACATCCACTCTGCGGCGGTCAGGTCTTCTGCTGTCCCCCA
CTTGCTGGCGCTCTGAATTGCAGCATCCGGTTTCACCACAGAAAGGTCGTTTTCTGGCTGGTCAGAGGAT
TCGCCAGAATTCTTGAAGACGAAAGGGCCTCGTGATACGCCTATTTTTATAGGTTAATGTCATGATAATA
ATGGTTTCTTAGACGTCAGGTGGCACTTTTCGGGGAAATGTGCGCGGAACCCCTATTTGTTTATTTTTCT
AAATACATTCAAATATGTATCCGCTCATGAGACAATAACCCTGATAAATGCTTCAATAATATTGAAAAAG
GAAGAGTATGAGTATTCAACATTTCCGTGTCGCCCTTATTCCCTTTTTTGCGGCATTTTGCCTTCCTGTT
TTTGCTCACCCAGAAACGCTGGTGAAAGTAAAAGATGCTGAAGATCAGTTGGGTGCACGAGTGGGTTACA
TCGAACTGGATCTCAACAGCGGTAAGATCCTTGAGAGTTTTCGCCCCGAAGAACGTTTTCCAATGATGAG
CACTTTTAAAGTTCTGCTATGTGGCGCGGTATTATCCCGTATTGACGCCGGGCAAGAGCAACTCGGTCGC
CGCATACACTATTCTCAGAATGACTTGGTTGAGTACTCACCAGTCACAGAAAAGCATCTTACGGATGGCA
TGACAGTAAGAGAATTATGCAGTGCTGCCATAACCATGAGTGATAACACTGCGGCCAACTTACTTCTGAC
AACGATCGGAGGACCGAAGGAGCTAACCGCTTTTTTGCACAACATGGGGGATCATGTAACTCGCCT
